>Addgene plasmid #72011 | Sema3a(L, del13)-AP-His | depositor full sequence | sequence record 131197 | Full Sequence
GTCGAGGTCTCGACGGTATCGATTGACATTGATTATTGACTAGCTAGTTATTAATAGTAATCAATTACGG
GGTCATTAGTTCATAGCCCATATATGGAGTTCCGCGTTACATAACTTACGGTAAATGGCCCGCCTGGCTG
ACCGCCCAACGACCCCCGCCCATTGACGTCAATAATGACGTATGTTCCCATAGTAACGCCAATAGGGACT
TTCCATTGACGTCAATGGGTGGAGTATTTACGGTAAACTGCCCACTTGGCAGTACATCAAGTGTATCATA
TGCCAAGTCCGCCCCCTATTGACGTCAATGACGGTAAATGGCCCGCCTGGCATTATGCCCAGTACATGAC
CTTACGGGACTTTCCTACTTGGCAGTACATCTACGTATTAGTCATCGCTATTACCATGGTGATGCGGTTT
TGGCAGTACACCAATGGGCGTGGATAGCGGTTTGACTCACGGGGATTTCCAAGTCTCCACCCCATTGACG
TCAATGGGAGTTTGTTTTGGCACCAAAATCAACGGGACTTTCCAAAATGTCGTAATAACCCCGCCCCGTT
GACGCAAATGGGCGGTAGGCGTGTACGGTGGGAGGTCTATATAAGCAGAGCTCGTTTAGTGAACCGTCAG
ATCGCCTGGAGACGCCATCCACGCTGTTTTGACCTCCATAGAAGACACCGGGACCGATCCAGCCTCCGCG
GCCGGGAACGGTGCATTGGAACGCGGATTCCCCGTGCCAAGAGTGACGTAAGTACCGCCTATAGACTCTA
TAGGCACACCCCTTTGGCTCTTATGCATGCTATACTGTTTTTGGCTTGGGGCCTATACACCCCCGCTTCC
ATATGCTATAGGTGATGGTATAGCTTAGCCTATAGGTGTGGGTTATTGACCATTATTGACCACTCCCCTA
TTGGTGACGATACTTTCCATTACTAATCCATAACATGGCTCTTTGCCACAACTATCTCTATTGGCTATAT
GCCAATACTCTGTCCTTCAGAGACTGACACGGACTCTGTATTTTTACAGGATGGGGTCCCATTTATTATT
TACAAATTCACATATACAACAACGCCGTCCCCCGTGCCCGCAGTTTTTATTAAACATAGCGTGGGATCTC
CACGCGAATCTCGGGTACGTGTTCCGGACATGGGCTCTTCTCCGGTAGCGGCGGAGCTTCCACATCCGAG
CCCTGGTCCCATGCCTCCAGCGGCTCATGGTCGCTCGGCAGCTCCTTGCTCCTAACAGTGGAGGCCAGAC
TTAGGCACAGCACAATGCCCACCACCACCAGTGTGCCGCACAAGGCCGTGGCGGTAGGGTATGTGTCTGA
AAATGAGCTCGGAGATTGGGCTCGCACCGCTGACGCAGATGGAAGACTTAAGGCAGCGGCAGAAGAAGAT
GCAGGCAGCTGAGTTGTTGTATTCTGATAAGAGTCAGAGGTAACTCCCGTTGCGGTGCTGTTAACGGTGG
AGGGCAGTGTAGTCTGAGCAGTACTCGTTGCTGCCGCGCGCGCCACCAGACATAATAGCTGACAGACTAA
CAGACTGTTCCTTTCCATGGGTCTTTTCTGCAGAAGCTTGAATTCTCGAGGATCCGCGGCCGCGCCACCA
TGGGCTGGTTCACTGGGATTGCCTGTCTTTTCTGGGGTGTATTACTTACAGCCAGAGCAAACTATGCAAA
CGGAAAGAACAATGTGCCAAGACTGAAATTATCGTACAAAGAAATGTTGGAATCCAACAATGTGATCACT
TTTAATGGCTTGGCCAACAGCTCCAGTTACCACACCTTCCTTCTGGATGAAGAACGGAGTAGACTATATG
TTGGAGCAAAAGATCATATATTTTCATTCAACTTGGTGAACATTAAAGATTTTCAAAAGATTGTGTGGCC
AGTATCTTACACAAGGAGAGATGAATGCAAATGGGCTGGAAAAGATATCCTGAAAGAATGTGCCAATTTC
ATCAAGGTCCTGGAGGCTTATAATCAGACTCACTTGTATGCCTGTGGAACTGGGGCTTTCCATCCAATCT
GCACCTATATTGAAGTTGGACATCATCCTGAGGACAACATTTTTAAGCTGCAGGACTCACATTTTGAAAA
CGGTCGTGGGAAGAGCCCTTATGATCCCAAACTACTGACTGCCTCTCTTCTAATAGACGGTGAGTTGTAC
TCTGGAACTGCTGCGGACTTCATGGGACGGGACTTCGCTATCTTCAGAACACTGGGGCACCATCACCCCA
TCAGGACGGAGCAGCATGACTCCCGGTGGCTCAATGATCCTAGATTCATCAGTGCCCATCTCATCCCAGA
GAGTGACAACCCTGAAGATGACAAAGTATATTTTTTCTTCCGAGAAAATGCAATAGACGGAGAACACTCT
GGAAAAGCCACTCATGCTAGAATAGGTCAGATATGCAAGAATGACTTTGGTGGACACAGAAGTCTTGTGA
ATAAATGGACAACATTCCTAAAAGCACGCCTGATTTGCTCTGTGCCCGGTCCCAATGGCATTGACACCCA
TTTTGATGAATTGCAGGATGTATTCCTAATGAACTCTAAAGATCCTAAAAATCCGATCGTCTATGGAGTG
TTCACAACATCAAGCAACATCTTTAAGGGATCTGCTGTGTGCATGTACAGCATGAGTGATGTAAGAAGGG
TGTTCCTTGGTCCATATGCTCACAGAGATGGTCCCAACTATCAGTGGGTGCCTTACCAAGGAAGAGTCCC
TTATCCACGGCCAGGAACTTGTCCCAGTAAAACATTTGGCGGATTTGACTCCACAAAGGACCTTCCTGAT
GATGTCATAACTTTTGCAAGAAGTCATCCAGCCATGTACAACCCAGTGTTTCCTATAAATAATCGCCCGA
TCATGATCAAAACAGATGTAAATTATCAGTTCACACAAATTGTTGTAGACCGAGTGGATGCAGAAGATGG
CCAGTATGATGTTATGTTCATCGGAACAGATGTTGGAACCGTTCTTAAAGTGGTTTCAGTCCCCAAGGAG
ACTTGGCATGACCTAGAAGAAGTTCTTCTGGAAGAAATGACCGTCTTCCGGGAACCAACAACTATTTCGG
CAATGGAGCTTTCTACTAAACAGCAACAGCTGTACATTGGCTCAACTGCGGGAGTGGCACAGCTTCCTCT
ACACCGCTGTGACATCTATGGCAAAGCCTGTGCAGAATGCTGCCTCGCTCGGGACCCTTACTGTGCCTGG
GATGGGTCCTCATGCTCACGCTATTTTCCTACTGCAAAGGCCCGCACAAGAGCACAAGATATAAGGAATG
GAGACCCACTGACTCACTGCTCTGACTTGCAGCACCATGATAATCATCATGGGCCCAGCCTTGAAGAGAG
AATCATCTATGGAGTGGAAAACAGTAGTACATTCTTGGAATGCAGTCCGAAGTCACAGAGAGCCTTGGTA
TATTGGCAATTTCAGAGGAGAAATGAAGATCGAAAAGAGGAGATCAGAATGGGTGATCATATCATCAGGA
CAGAACAAGGGCTCCTGCTCCGTAGCCTGCAGAAGAAGGATTCAGGCAATTACCTGTGTCACGCTGTGGA
ACACGGATTCATGCAAACTCTTCTTAAGGTAACCCTGGAAGTCATTGACACAGAACATTTGGAAGAACTT
CTTCATAAAGATGACGATGGAGATGGCTCTAAGATAAAAGAAATGTCGAGCAGCATGACGCCCAGCCAGA
AAGTCTGGTACCGAGACTTCATGCAGCTCATTAACCACCCCAACCTGAACACGATGGATGAGTTCTGTGA
ACAAGTGTGGAAAAGGGACCGAAAGCAACGCCGACAAAGGCCGGGGCACTCTCAAGGGAGCAGCAACAAG
TGGAAGCACATGCAAGAGAGCAAGAAAGGTAGAAACGGCGCGCCTGGATCTTCCGGAATCATCCCAGTTG
AGGAGGAGAACCCGGACTTCTGGAACCGCGAGGCAGCCGAGGCCCTGGGTGCCGCCAAGAAGCTGCAGCC
TGCACAGACAGCCGCCAAGAACCTCATCATCTTCCTGGGCGATGGGATGGGGGTGTCTACGGTGACAGCT
GCCAGGATCCTAAAAGGGCAGAAGAAGGACAAACTGGGGCCTGAGATACCCCTGGCCATGGACCGCTTCC
CATATGTGGCTCTGTCCAAGACATACAATGTAGACAAACATGTGCCAGACAGTGGAGCCACAGCCACGGC
CTACCTGTGCGGGGTCAAGGGCAACTTCCAGACCATTGGCTTGAGTGCAGCCGCCCGCTTTAACCAGTGC
AACACGACACGCGGCAACGAGGTCATCTCCGTGATGAATCGGGCCAAGAAAGCAGGGAAGTCAGTGGGAG
TGGTAACCACCACACGAGTGCAGCACGCCTCGCCAGCCGGCACCTACGCCCACACGGTGAACCGCAACTG
GTACTCGGACGCCGACGTGCCTGCCTCGGCCCGCCAGGAGGGGTGCCAGGACATCGCTACGCAGCTCATC
TCCAACATGGACATTGACGTGATCCTAGGTGGGGGCCGAAAGTACATGTTTCGCATGGGAACCCCAGACC
CTGAGTACCCAGATGACTACAGCCAAGGTGGGACCAGGCTGGACGGGAAGAATCTGGTGCAGGAATGGCT
GGCGAAGCGCCAGGGTGCCCGGTACGTGTGGAACCGCACTGAGCTCATGCAGGCTTCCCTGGACCCGTCT
GTGGCCCATCTCATGGGTCTCTTTGAGCCTGGAGACATGAAATACGAGATCCACCGAGACTCCACACTGG
ACCCCTCCCTGATGGAGATGACAGAGGCTGCCCTGCGCCTGCTGAGCAGGAACCCCCGCGGCTTCTTCCT
CTTCGTGGAGGGTGGTCGCATCGACCATGGTCATCATGAAAGCAGGGCTTACCGGGCACTGACTGAGACG
ATCATGTTCGACGACGCCATTGAGAGGGCGGGCCAGCTCACCAGCGAGGAGGACACGCTGAGCCTCGTCA
CTGCCGACCACTCCCACGTCTTCTCCTTCGGAGGCTACCCCCTGCGAGGGAGCTCCATCTTCGGGCTGGC
CCCTGGCAAGGCCCGGGACAGGAAGGCCTACACGGTCCTCCTATACGGAAACGGTCCAGGCTATGTGCTC
AAGGACGGCGCCCGGCCGGATGTTACCGAGAGCGAGAGCGGGAGCCCCGAGTATCGGCAGCAGTCAGCAG
TGCCCCTGGACGAAGAGACCCACGCAGGCGAGGACGTGGCGGTGTTCGCGCGCGGCCCGCAGGCGCACCT
GGTTCACGGCGTGCAGGAGCAGACCTTCATAGCGCACGTCATGGCCTTCGCCGCCTGCCTGGAGCCCTAC
ACCGCCTGCGACCTGGCGCCCCCCGCCGGCACCACCGACGCCGCGCACCCGGGTCATCATCACCATCACC
ATTAATCTAGAGATCTTATTAAAGCAGAACTTGTTTATTGCAGCTTATAATGGTTACAAATAAAGCAATA
GCATCACAAATTTCACAAATAAAGCATTTTTTTCACTGCATTCTAGTTGTGGTTTGTCCAAACTCATCAA
TGTATCTTATCATGTCTGGTCGACTCTAGCTAGACTCTTCCGCTTCCTCGCTCACTGACTCGCTGCGCTC
GGTCGTTCGGCTGCGGCGAGCGGTATCAGCTCACTCAAAGGCGGTAATACGGTTATCCACAGAATCAGGG
GATAACGCAGGAAAGAACATGTGAGCAAAAGGCCAGCAAAAGGCCAGGAACCGTAAAAAGGCCGCGTTGC
TGGCGTTTTTCCATAGGCTCCGCCCCCCTGACGAGCATCACAAAAATCGACGCTCAAGTCAGAGGTGGCG
AAACCCGACAGGACTATAAAGATACCAGGCGTTTCCCCCTGGAAGCTCCCTCGTGCGCTCTCCTGTTCCG
ACCCTGCCGCTTACCGGATACCTGTCCGCCTTTCTCCCTTCGGGAAGCGTGGCGCTTTCTCATAGCTCAC
GCTGTAGGTATCTCAGTTCGGTGTAGGTCGTTCGCTCCAAGCTGGGCTGTGTGCACGAACCCCCCGTTCA
GCCCGACCGCTGCGCCTTATCCGGTAACTATCGTCTTGAGTCCAACCCGGTAAGACACGACTTATCGCCA
CTGGCAGCAGCCACTGGTAACAGGATTAGCAGAGCGAGGTATGTAGGCGGTGCTACAGAGTTCTTGAAGT
GGTGGCCTAACTACGGCTACACTAGAAGAACAGTATTTGGTATCTGCGCTCTGCTGAAGCCAGTTACCTT
CGGAAAAAGAGTTGGTAGCTCTTGATCCGGCAAACAAACCACCGCTGGTAGCGGTGGTTTTTTTGTTTGC
AAGCAGCAGATTACGCGCAGAAAAAAAGGATCTCAAGAAGATCCTTTGATCTTTTCTACGGGGTCTGACG
CTCAGTGGAACGAAAACTCACGTTAAGGGATTTTGGTCATGAGATTATCAAAAAGGATCTTCACCTAGAT
CCTTTTAAATTAAAAATGAAGTTTTAAATCAATCTAAAGTATATATGAGTAAACTTGGTCTGACAGTTAC
CAATGCTTAATCAGTGAGGCACCTATCTCAGCGATCTGTCTATTTCGTTCATCCATAGTTGCCTGACTCC
CCGTCGTGTAGATAACTACGATACGGGAGGGCTTACCATCTGGCCCCAGTGCTGCAATGATACCGCGAGA
CCCACGCTCACCGGCTCCAGATTTATCAGCAATAAACCAGCCAGCCGGAAGGGCCGAGCGCAGAAGTGGT
CCTGCAACTTTATCCGCCTCCATCCAGTCTATTAATTGTTGCCGGGAAGCTAGAGTAAGTAGTTCGCCAG
TTAATAGTTTGCGCAACGTTGTTGCCATTGCTACAGGCATCGTGGTGTCACGCTCGTCGTTTGGTATGGC
TTCATTCAGCTCCGGTTCCCAACGATCAAGGCGAGTTACATGATCCCCCATGTTGTGCAAAAAAGCGGTT
AGCTCCTTCGGTCCTCCGATCGTTGTCAGAAGTAAGTTGGCCGCAGTGTTATCACTCATGGTTATGGCAG
CACTGCATAATTCTCTTACTGTCATGCCATCCGTAAGATGCTTTTCTGTGACTGGTGAGTACTCAACCAA
GTCATTCTGAGAATAGTGTATGCGGCGACCGAGTTGCTCTTGCCCGGCGTCAATACGGGATAATACCGCG
CCACATAGCAGAACTTTAAAAGTGCTCATCATTGGAAAACGTTCTTCGGGGCGAAAACTCTCAAGGATCT
TACCGCTGTTGAGATCCAGTTCGATGTAACCCACTCGTGCACCCAACTGATCTTCAGCATCTTTTACTTT
CACCAGCGTTTCTGGGTGAGCAAAAACAGGAAGGCAAAATGCCGCAAAAAAGGGAATAAGGGCGACACGG
AAATGTTGAATACTCATACTCTTCCTTTTTCAATATTATTGAAGCATTTATCAGGGTTATTGTCTCATGA
GCGGATACATATTTGAATGTATTTAGAAAAATAAACAAATAGGGGTTCCGCGCACATTTCCCCGAAAAGT
GCCACCTGACGTCTAAGAAACCATTATTATCATGACATTAACCTATAAAAATAGGCGTATCACGAGGCCC
TTTCGTCTCGCGCGTTTCGGTGATGACGGTGAAAACCTCTGACACATGCAGCTCCCGGAGGAATGTGTGT
CAGTTAGGGTGTGGAAAGTCCCCAGGCTCCCCAGGCAGGCAGAAGTATGCAAAGCATGCATCTCAATTAG
TCAGCAACCAGGTGTGGAAAGTCCCCAGGCTCCCCAGCAGGCAGAAGTATGCAAAGCATGCATCTCAATT
AGTCAGCAACCATAGTCCCGCCCCTAACTCCGCCCATCCCGCCCCTAACTCCGCCCAGTTCCGCCCATTC
TCCGCCCCATGGCTGACTAATTTTTTTTATTTATGCAGAGGCCGAGGCCGCCTCTGCCTCTGAGCTATTC
CAGAAGTAGTGAGGAGGCTTTTTTGGAGGCCTAGGCTTTTGCAAAAAGCTCCCGGGAGCTTGTATATCCA
TTTTCGTCCCGGAGACGGTCACAGCTTGTCTGTAAGCGGATGCCGGGAGCAGACAAGCCCGTCAGGGCGC
GTCAGCGGGTGTTGGCGGGTGTCGGGGCTGGCTTAACTATGCGGCATCAGAGCAGATTGTACTGAGAGTG
CACCATATGCGGTGTGAAATACCGCACAGATGCGTAAGGAGAAAATACCGCATCAGGAAATTGTAAGCGT
TAATATTTTGTTAAAATTCGCGTTAAATTTTTGTTAAATCAGCTCATTTTTTAACCAATAGGCCGAAATC
GGCAAAATCCCTTATAAATCAAAAGAATAGACCGAGATAGGGT
[37 nt withheld, positions 8304-8340]
AAAGAACGTGGACTCCAACGTCAAAGG
[49 nt withheld, positions 8368-8416]
T
[91 nt withheld, positions 8418-8508]
G
[124 nt withheld, positions 8510-8633]
CCATTCGCCATTCAGGCTGCGCAACTGTTGGGAAGGGCGATCGGTGCGGGCCTCTTCGCTATTACGCCAG
CTGGCGAAAGGGGGATGTGCTGCAAGGCGATTAAGTTGGGTAACGCCAGGGTTTTCCCAGTCACGACGTT
GTAAAACGACGGCCAGTGAATT
Features (pLannotate 1.2.2; 14 found; start..end, strand, type, name):
     25..408     +  enhancer       CMV enhancer: human cytomegalovirus immediate early enhancer
    410..609     +  promoter       CMV promoter: human cytomegalovirus (CMV) immediate early promoter
    748..1573    +  intron         CMV intron A: human cytomegalovirus intron A (Chapman et al., 1991)
   1610..3886    +  CDS            Sema3a: SEM3A_MOUSE - Also known as Semad, SemD. Experimental evidence at protein level: Swiss-Prot protein existence level 1. Plays a role in growth cones guidance. May function to pattern sensory projections by selectively repelling axons that normally terminate dorsally. Involved in the development of the olfactory system and in neuronal control of puberty (By similarity). From Mus musculus (Mouse).
   3908..5359    +  CDS            SEAP: secreted alkaline phosphatase from human placenta The natural enzyme has a C-terminal transmembrane sequence that is replaced by a GPI anchor.
   5418..5539    +  polyA_signal   SV40 poly(A) signal: SV40 polyadenylation signal
   5748..6336    -  rep_origin     ori: high-copy-number ColE1/pMB1/pBR322/pUC origin of replication
   6507..7367    -  CDS            AmpR: β-lactamase; bla; confers resistance to ampicillin, carbenicillin, and related antibiotics
   7368..7472    -  promoter       AmpR promoter: bla
   7567..7602    +  CDS            rop (fragment): Rop protein, which maintains plasmids at low copy number; rop
   7625..7955    +  promoter       SV40 promoter: SV40 enhancer and early promoter
   8078..8177    +  misc_feature   bom (fragment): basis of mobility region from pBR322
   8205..8633    -  rep_origin     f1 ori (sequence partly withheld): f1 bacteriophage origin of replication; arrow indicates direction of (+) strand synthesis
   8637..8794    -  CDS            lacZα (fragment): LacZα fragment of β-galactosidase; lacZ fragment
