[The description below was written by a language model from this plasmid's Addgene catalogue record and pLannotate feature annotations shown in this document.]
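Description:
Sema3a(L, del13)-AP-His is a mammalian expression plasmid built on the pCMVi-SV40ori backbone for producing a secreted, tagged form of mouse Semaphorin 3A. It is propagated in E. coli as a high-copy plasmid through a ColE1/pUC-type origin and selected with ampicillin via the β-lactamase gene. The annotation also shows an f1 phage origin and short remnants of rop, bom and lacZα, which are leftovers of the vector's cloning history rather than functional parts. An SV40 enhancer/early promoter region is present elsewhere in the backbone. In line with the backbone name, this region contains the SV40 origin, which allows episomal amplification in cells that express large T antigen.

Expression is driven by the human CMV immediate-early enhancer and promoter followed by CMV intron A, an arrangement that generally boosts transcript processing and yield. Downstream, between retained NotI and AscI sites, sits the 2,277 bp Sema3a coding sequence. The record describes this as the "long" form, truncated at proteolytic cleavage site P3 and lacking exon 13. It is fused at its C terminus to backbone-encoded human placental alkaline phosphatase and a 6X histidine tag, although the His tag is not separately annotated in the feature table. The transcript ends at an SV40 polyadenylation signal.

The alkaline phosphatase moiety gives an enzymatic readout for detecting and quantifying the fusion protein, and the His tag permits capture or purification. The associated publication describes an extracellular biochemical screen for receptor–ligand interactions involved in neuronal subtype recognition in the retina, so the plasmid most likely served to make soluble Sema3A-AP protein for such binding assays.
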