Addgene plasmid #72011: Sema3a(L, del13)-AP-His
Purpose: Expresses the Sema3A protein (truncated at cleavage site P3; ie, long and missing exon 13), C-terminally fused to alkaline phosphatase + 6X histidine tag.
Depositing lab: Woj Wojtowicz. Depositing organization: University of California, Berkeley. Publication: An extracellular biochemical screen reveals that FLRTs and Unc5s mediate neuronal subtype recognition in the retina. Visser JJ, Cheng Y, Perry SC, Chastain AB, Parsa B, Masri SS, Ray TA, Kay JN, Wojtowicz WM. Elife. 2015 Dec 3;4. pii: e08149. doi: 10.7554/eLife.08149. PubMed 26633812.
Backbone
  Vector backbone: pCMVi-SV40ori
  Vector type: Mammalian Expression
Growth in bacteria
  Bacterial resistance: Ampicillin, 100 μg/mL
  Growth temperature: 37°C
  Growth strain: DH5alpha
  Copy number: High Copy
Gene/Insert
  Gene/Insert name: Sema3a (alt names: Semaphorin 3A; SemD; SEMA1; Semad; coll-1; Hsema-I; NCBI gene ID 20346)
  Species: M. musculus (mouse)
  Insert size (bp): 2277
  Entrez Gene: Sema3a (a.k.a. Hsema-I, SEMA1, SemD, Semad, coll-1)
  Promoter: CMV
  Tag / fusion protein: AP-His (C terminal on backbone)
  Cloning method: Restriction Enzyme; 5′ cloning site NotI (not destroyed); 3′ cloning site AscI (not destroyed)
  Sequencing primers: 5′ GTCAGAGGTAACTCCCGTTGC; 3′ GAGGTTCTTGGCGGCTGTC
Terms and licenses: Academic/Nonprofit Terms; Industry Terms: Not Available to Industry
How to cite: Sema3a(L, del13)-AP-His was a gift from Woj Wojtowicz (Addgene plasmid # 72011 ; http://n2t.net/addgene:72011 ; RRID:Addgene_72011)
