>Addgene plasmid #72011 | Sema3a(L, del13)-AP-His | addgene partial sequence | sequence record 135157 | pMRB101-F 5'-aagatgcaggcagctgagtt-3'
CTCCCGTTGCGGTGCTGTTAACGGTGGAGGGCAGTGTAGTCTGAGCAGTACTCGTTGCTGCCGCGCGCGC
CACCAGACATAATAGCTGACAGACTAACAGACTGTTCCTTTCCATGGGTCTTTTCTGCAGAAGCTTGAAT
TCTCGAGGATCCGCGGCCGCGCCACCATGGGCTGGTTCACTGGGATTGCCTGTCTTTTCTGGGGTGTATT
ACTTACAGCCAGAGCAAACTATGCAAACGGAAAGAACAATGTGCCAAGACTGAAATTATCGTACAAAGAA
ATGTTGGAATCCAACAATGTGATCACTTTTAATGGCTTGGCCAACAGCTCCAGTTACCACACCTTCCTTC
TGGATGAAGAACGGAGTAGACTATATGTTGGAGCAAAAGATCATATATTTTCATTCAACTTGGTGAACAT
TAAAGATTTTCAAAAGATTGTGTGGCCAGTATCTTACACAAGGAGAGATGAATGCAAATGGGCTGGAAAA
GATATCCTGAAAGAATGTGCCAATTTCATCAAGGTCCTGGAGGCTTATAATCAGACTCACTTGTATGCCT
GTGGAACTGGGGCTTTCCATCCAATCTGCACCTATATTGAAGTTGGACATCATCCTGAGGACAACATTTT
TAAGCTGCAGGACTCACATTTTGAAAACGGTCGTGGGAAGAGCCCTTATGATCCCAAACTACTGACTGCC
TCTCTTCTAATAGACGGTGAGTTGTACTCTGGAACTGCTGCGGACTTCATGGGACGGGACTTCGCTATCT
TCAGAACACTGGGGCACCATCACC
