>Addgene plasmid #72011 | Sema3a(L, del13)-AP-His | addgene partial sequence | sequence record 135457 | SV40pA-R 5'-GAAATTTGTGATGCTATTGC-3'
ATAAGATCTCTAGATTAATGGTGATGGTGATGATGACCCGGGTGCGCGGCGTCGGTGGTGCCGGCGGGGG
GCGCCAGGTCGCAGGCGGTGTAGGGCTCCAGGCAGGCGGCGAAGGCCATGACGTGCGCTATGAAGGTCTG
CTCCTGCACGCCGTGAACCAGGTGCGCCTGCGGGCCGCGCGCGAACACCGCCACGTCCTCGCCTGCGTGG
GTCTCTTCGTCCAGGGGCACTGCTGACTGCTGCCGATACTCGGGGCTCCCGCTCTCGCTCTCGGTAACAT
CCGGCCGGGCGCCGTCCTTGAGCACATAGCCTGGACCGTTTCCGTATAGGAGGACCGTGTAGGCCTTCCT
GTCCCGGGCCTTGCCAGGGGCCAGCCCGAAGATGGAGCTCCCTCGCAGGGGGTAGCCTCCGAAGGAGAAG
ACGTGGGAGTGGTCGGCAGTGACGAGGCTCAGCGTGTCCTCCTCGCTGGTGAGCTGGCCCGCCCTCTCAA
TGGCGTCGTCGAACATGATCGTCTCAGTCAGTGCCCGGTAAGCCCTGCTTTCATGATGACCATGGTCGAT
GCGACCACCCTCCACGAAGAGGAAGAAGCCGCGGGGGTTCCTGCTCAGCAGGCGCAGGGCAGCCTCTGTC
ATCTCCATCAGGGAGGGGTCCAGTGTGGAGTCTCGGTGGATCTCGTATTTCATGTCTCCAGGCTCA
